>Addgene plasmid #199355 | pTS102 pHAGE2 CMVtetO2 TagBFP-P2A-ALFA-22xGS-SUMOstar-MCS | addgene full sequence | sequence record 389902 | Addgene NGS Result
GTTGGAAGGGCTAATTCACTCCCAAAGAAGACAAGATATCCTTGATCTGTGGATCTACCACACACAAGGC
TACTTCCCTGATTAGCAGAACTACACACCAGGGCCAGGGGTCAGATATCCACTGACCTTTGGATGGTGCT
ACAAGCTAGTACCAGTTGAGCCAGATAAGGTAGAAGAGGCCAATAAAGGAGAGAACACCAGCTTGTTACA
CCCTGTGAGCCTGCATGGGATGGATGACCCGGAGAGAGAAGTGTTAGAGTGGAGGTTTGACAGCCGCCTA
GCATTTCATCACGTGGCCCGAGAGCTGCATCCGGAGTACTTCAAGAACTGCTGATATCGAGCTTGCTACA
AGGGACTTTCCGCTGGGGACTTTCCAGGGAGGCGTGGCCTGGGCGGGACTGGGGAGTGGCGAGCCCTCAG
ATCCTGCATATAAGCAGCTGCTTTTTGCCTGTACTGGGTCTCTCTGGTTAGACCAGATCTGAGCCTGGGA
GCTCTCTGGCTAACTAGGGAACCCACTGCTTAAGCCTCAATAAAGCTTGCCTTGAGTGCTTCAAGTAGTG
TGTGCCCGTCTGTTGTGTGACTCTGGTAACTAGAGATCCCTCAGACCCTTTTAGTCAGTGTGGAAAATCT
CTAGCAGTGGCGCCCGAACAGGGACTTGAAAGCGAAAGGGAAACCAGAGGAGCTCTCTCGACGCAGGACT
CGGCTTGCTGAAGCGCGCACGGCAAGAGGCGAGGGGCGGCGACTGGTGAGTACGCCAAAAATTTTGACTA
GCGGAGGCTAGAAGGAGAGAGATGGGTGCGAGAGCGTCAGTATTAAGCGGGGGAGAATTAGATCGCGATG
GGAAAAAATTCGGTTAAGGCCAGGGGGAAAGAAAAAATATAAATTAAAACATATAGTATGGGCAAGCAGG
GAGCTAGAACGATTCGCAGTTAATCCTGGCCTGTTAGAAACATCAGAAGGCTGTAGACAAATACTGGGAC
AGCTACAACCATCCCTTCAGACAGGATCAGAAGAACTTAGATCATTATATAATACAGTAGCAACCCTCTA
TTGTGTGCATCAAAGGATAGAGATAAAAGACACCAAGGAAGCTTTAGACAAGATAGAGGAAGAGCAAAAC
AAAAGTAAGACCACCGCACAGCAAGCGGCCGGCCGCTGATCTTCAGACCTGGAGGAGGAGATATGAGGGA
CAATTGGAGAAGTGAATTATATAAATATAAAGTAGTAAAAATTGAACCATTAGGAGTAGCACCCACCAAG
GCAAAGAGAAGAGTGGTGCAGAGAGAAAAAAGAGCAGTGGGAATAGGAGCTTTGTTCCTTGGGTTCTTGG
GAGCAGCAGGAAGCACTATGGGCGCAGCGTCAATGACGCTGACGGTACAGGCCAGACAATTATTGTCTGG
TATAGTGCAGCAGCAGAACAATTTGCTGAGGGCTATTGAGGCGCAACAGCATCTGTTGCAACTCACAGTC
TGGGGCATCAAGCAGCTCCAGGCAAGAATCCTGGCTGTGGAAAGATACCTAAAGGATCAACAGCTCCTGG
GGATTTGGGGTTGCTCTGGAAAACTCATTTGCACCACTGCTGTGCCTTGGAATGCTAGTTGGAGTAATAA
ATCTCTGGAACAGATTTGGAATCACACGACCTGGATGGAGTGGGACAGAGAAATTAACAATTACACAAGC
TTAATACACTCCTTAATTGAAGAATCGCAAAACCAGCAAGAAAAGAATGAACAAGAATTATTGGAATTAG
ATAAATGGGCAAGTTTGTGGAATTGGTTTAACATAACAAATTGGCTGTGGTATATAAAATTATTCATAAT
GATAGTAGGAGGCTTGGTAGGTTTAAGAATAGTTTTTGCTGTACTTTCTATAGTGAATAGAGTTAGGCAG
GGATATTCACCATTATCGTTTCAGACCCACCTCCCAACCCCGAGGGGACCCGACAGGCCCGAAGGAATAG
AAGAAGAAGGTGGAGAGAGAGACAGAGACAGATCCATTCGATTAGTGAACGGATCTCGACGGTATCGCCG
AATTCACAAATGGCAGTATTCATCCACAATTTTAAAAGAAAAGGGGGGATTGGGGGGTACAGTGCAGGGG
AAAGAATAGTAGACATAATAGCAACAGACATACAAACTAAAGAATTACAAAAACAAATTACAAAAATTCA
AAATTTTCGGGTTTATTACAGGGACAGCAGAGATCCAGTTTGGACGCGTTGACATTGATTATTGACTAGT
TATTAATAGTAATCAATTACGGGGTCATTAGTTCATAGCCCATATATGGAGTTCCGCGTTACATAACTTA
CGGTAAATGGCCCGCCTGGCTGACCGCCCAACGACCCCCGCCCATTGACGTCAATAATGACGTATGTTCC
CATAGTAACGCCAATAGGGACTTTCCATTGACGTCAATGGGTGGAGTATTTACGGTAAACTGCCCACTTG
GCAGTACATCAAGTGTATCATATGCCAAGTACGCCCCCTATTGACGTCAATGACGGTAAATGGCCCGCCT
GGCATTATGCCCAGTACATGACCTTATGGGACTTTCCTACTTGGCAGTACATCTACGTATTAGTCATCGC
TATTACCATGGTGATGCGGTTTTGGCAGTACATCAATGGGCGTGGATAGCGGTTTGACTCACGGGGATTT
CCAAGTCTCCACCCCATTGACGTCAATGGGAGTTTGTTTTGGCACCAAAATCAACGGGACTTTCCAAAAT
GTCGTAACAACTCCGCCCCATTGACGCAAATGGGCGGTAGGCGTGTACGGTGGGAGGTCTATATAAGCAG
AGCTCTCCCTATCAGTGATAGAGATCTCCCTATCAGTGATAGAGATCGTCGACGAGCTCGTTTAGTGAAC
CGTCAGATCGCCTGGAGACGCCATCCACGCTGTTTTGACCTCCATAGAAGACACCGGGACCGATCCAGCC
TCCGGCTAGAGCGGCCGCCATGGGTATGAGCGAGCTGATTAAGGAGAACATGCACATGAAGCTGTACATG
GAGGGCACCGTGGACAACCATCACTTCAAGTGCACATCCGAGGGCGAAGGCAAGCCCTACGAGGGCACCC
AGACCATGAGAATCAAGGTGGTCGAGGGCGGCCCTCTCCCCTTCGCCTTCGACATCCTGGCTACTAGCTT
CCTCTACGGCAGCAAGACCTTCATCAACCACACCCAGGGCATCCCCGACTTCTTCAAGCAGTCCTTCCCT
GAGGGCTTCACATGGGAGAGAGTCACCACATACGAAGACGGGGGCGTGCTGACCGCTACCCAGGACACCA
GCCTCCAGGACGGCTGCCTCATCTACAACGTCAAGATCAGAGGGGTGAACTTCACATCCAACGGCCCTGT
GATGCAGAAGAAAACACTCGGCTGGGAGGCCTTCACCGAGACGCTGTACCCCGCTGACGGCGGCCTGGAA
GGCAGAAACGACATGGCCCTGAAGCTCGTGGGCGGGAGCCATCTGATCGCAAACATCAAGACCACATATA
GATCCAAGAAACCCGCTAAGAACCTCAAGATGCCTGGCGTCTACTATGTGGACTACAGACTGGAAAGAAT
CAAGGAGGCCAACAACGAGACCTACGTCGAGCAGCACGAGGTGGCAGTGGCCAGATACTGCGACCTCCCT
AGCAAACTGGGGCACAAGCTTAATACTGGTACCGGAGGAAGCGGAGCTACTAACTTCAGCCTGCTGAAGC
AGGCTGGAGACGTGGAGGAGAACCCTGGACCTGGAGCTGCTGCAGCGCCATCTCGCCTGGAAGAGGAACT
GCGTCGTCGCCTGACCGAACCAGGATCTGGCAGTGGATCAGGATCTGGTAGTGGTTCTGGTAGCGGATCT
GGAAGTGGCAGTGGATCTACCGGATCGGACTCAGAAGTCAATCAAGAAGCTAAGCCAGAGGTCAAGCCAG
AAGTCAAGCCTGAGACTCACATCAATTTAAAGGTGTCCGATGGATCTTCAGAAATCTTCTTCAAGATCAA
AAAGACCACTCCTTTAAGAAGGCTGATGGAAGCGTTCGCTAAAAGACAGGGTAAGGAAATGGACTCTTTA
ACCTTCTTGTACGACGGTATTGAGATTCAAGCTGATCAGACCCCTGAAGATTTGGACATGGAGGATAACG
ATATTATTGAGGCTCACAGAGAACAGATTGGTGGCTCTAGTGGATCCGGTTCTGCTAGCGGTTCAGGTTC
TACCGGTGGATCATCTAGATAACTCGAGTAATCAACCTCTGGATTACAAAATTTGTGAAAGATTGACTGG
TATTCTTAACTATGTTGCTCCTTTTACGCTATGTGGATACGCTGCTTTAATGCCTTTGTATCATGCTATT
GCTTCCCGTATGGCTTTCATTTTCTCCTCCTTGTATAAATCCTGGTTGCTGTCTCTTTATGAGGAGTTGT
GGCCCGTTGTCAGGCAACGTGGCGTGGTGTGCACTGTGTTTGCTGACGCAACCCCCACTGGTTGGGGCAT
TGCCACCACCTGTCAGCTCCTTTCCGGGACTTTCGCTTTCCCCCTCCCTATTGCCACGGCGGAACTCATC
GCCGCCTGCCTTGCCCGCTGCTGGACAGGGGCTCGGCTGTTGGGCACTGACAATTCCGTGGTGTTGTTGG
GGAAATCATCGTCCTTTCCTTGGCTGCTCGCCTGTGTTGCCACCTGGATTCTGCGCGGGACGTCCTTCTG
CTACGTCCCTTCGGCCCTCAATCCAGCGGACCTTCCTTCCCGCGGCCTGCTGCCGGCTCTGCGGCCTCTT
CCGCGTCTTCGCCTTCGCCCTCAGACGAGTCGGATCTCCCTTTGGGCCGCCTCCCCGCCTGGTACCTTTA
AGACCAATGACTTACAAGGCAGCTGTAGATCTTAGCCACTTTTTAAAAGAAAAGGGGGGACTGGAAGGGC
TAATTCACTCCCAACGAAGACAAGATCACCTGCAGGACAGGCGCGCCCTGCTTTTTGCTTGTACTGGGTC
TCTCTGGTTAGACCAGATCTGAGCCTGGGAGCTCTCTGGCTAACTAGGGAACCCACTGCTTAAGCCTCAA
TAAAGCTTGCCTTGAGTGCTTCAAGTAGTGTGTGCCCGTCTGTTGTGTGACTCTGGTAACTAGAGATCCC
TCAGACCCTTTTAGTCAGTGTGGAAAATCTCTAGCACCCGGGCGATTAAGGAAAGGGCTAGATCATTCTT
GAAGACGAAAGGGCCTCGTGATACGCCTATTTTTATAGGTTAATGTCATGATAATAATGGTTTCTTAGAC
GTCAGGTGGCACTTTTCGGGGAAATGTGCGCGGAACCCCTATTTGTTTATTTTTCTAAATACATTCAAAT
ATGTATCCGCTCATGAGACAATAACCCTGATAAATGCTTCAATAATATTGAAAAAGGAAGAGTATGAGTA
TTCAACATTTCCGTGTCGCCCTTATTCCCTTTTTTGCGGCATTTTGCCTTCCTGTTTTTGCTCACCCAGA
AACGCTGGTGAAAGTAAAAGATGCTGAAGATCAGTTGGGTGCACGAGTGGGTTACATCGAACTGGATCTC
AACAGCGGTAAGATCCTTGAGAGTTTTCGCCCCGAAGAACGTTTTCCAATGATGAGCACTTTTAAAGTTC
TGCTATGTGGCGCGGTATTATCCCGTGTTGACGCCGGGCAAGAGCAACTCGGTCGCCGCATACACTATTC
TCAGAATGACTTGGTTGAGTACTCACCAGTCACAGAAAAGCATCTTACGGATGGCATGACAGTAAGAGAA
TTATGCAGTGCTGCCATAACCATGAGTGATAACACTGCGGCCAACTTACTTCTGACAACGATCGGAGGAC
CGAAGGAGCTAACCGCTTTTTTGCACAACATGGGGGATCATGTAACTCGCCTTGATCGTTGGGAACCGGA
GCTGAATGAAGCCATACCAAACGACGAGCGTGACACCACGATGCCTGTAGCAATGGCAACAACGTTGCGC
AAACTATTAACTGGCGAACTACTTACTCTAGCTTCCCGGCAACAATTAATAGACTGGATGGAGGCGGATA
AAGTTGCAGGACCACTTCTGCGCTCGGCCCTTCCGGCTGGCTGGTTTATTGCTGATAAATCTGGAGCCGG
TGAGCGTGGGTCTCGCGGTATCATTGCAGCACTGGGGCCAGATGGTAAGCCCTCCCGTATCGTAGTTATC
TACACGACGGGGAGTCAGGCAACTATGGATGAACGAAATAGACAGATCGCTGAGATAGGTGCCTCACTGA
TTAAGCATTGGTAACTGTCAGACCAAGTTTACTCATATATACTTTAGATTGATTTAAAACTTCATTTTTA
ATTTAAAAGGATCTAGGTGAAGATCCTTTTTGATAATCTCATGACCAAAATCCCTTAACGTGAGTTTTCG
TTCCACTGAGCGTCAGACCCCGTAGAAAAGATCAAAGGATCTTCTTGAGATCCTTTTTTTCTGCGCGTAA
TCTGCTGCTTGCAAACAAAAAAACCACCGCTACCAGCGGTGGTTTGTTTGCCGGATCAAGAGCTACCAAC
TCTTTTTCCGAAGGTAACTGGCTTCAGCAGAGCGCAGATACCAAATACTGTTCTTCTAGTGTAGCCGTAG
TTAGGCCACCACTTCAAGAACTCTGTAGCACCGCCTACATACCTCGCTCTGCTAATCCTGTTACCAGTGG
CTGCTGCCAGTGGCGATAAGTCGTGTCTTACCGGGTTGGACTCAAGACGATAGTTACCGGATAAGGCGCA
GCGGTCGGGCTGAACGGGGGGTTCGTGCACACAGCCCAGCTTGGAGCGAACGACCTACACCGAACTGAGA
TACCTACAGCGTGAGCTATGAGAAAGCGCCACGCTTCCCGAAGGGAGAAAGGCGGACAGGTATCCGGTAA
GCGGCAGGGTCGGAACAGGAGAGCGCACGAGGGAGCTTCCAGGGGGAAACGCCTGGTATCTTTATAGTCC
TGTCGGGTTTCGCCACCTCTGACTTGAGCGTCGATTTTTGTGATGCTCGTCAGGGGGGCGGAGCCTATGG
AAAAACGCCAGCAACGCGGCCTTTTTACGGTTCCTGGCCTTTTGCTGGCCTTTTGCTCACATGTTCTTTC
CTGCGTTATCCCCTGATTCTGTGGATAACCGTATTACCGCCTTTGAGTGAGCTGATACCGCTCGCCGCAG
CCGAACGACCGAGCGCAGCGAGTCAGTGAGCGAGGAAGCGGAAGAGCGCCCAATACGCAAACCGCCTCTC
CCCGCGCGTTGGCCGATTCATTAATGCAGCAAGCTCATGGCTGACTAATTTTTTTTATTTATGCAGAGGC
CGAGGCCGCCTCGGCCTCTGAGCTATTCCAGAAGTAGTGAGGAGGCTTTTTTGGAGGCCTAGGCTTTTGC
AAAAAGCTCCCCGTGGCACGACAGGTTTCCCGACTGGAAAGCGGGCAGTGAGCGCAACGCAATTAATGTG
AGTTAGCTCACTCATTAGGCACCCCAGGCTTTACACTTTATGCTTCCGGCTCGTATGTTGTGTGGAATTG
TGAGCGGATAACAATTTCACACAGGAAACAGCTATGACATGATTACGAATTTCACAAATAAAGCATTTTT
TTCACTGCATTCTAGTTGTGGTTTGTCCAAACTCATCAATGTATCTTATCATGTCTGGATCAACTGGATA
ACTCAAGCTAACCAAAATCATCCCAAACTTCCCACCCCATACCCTATTACCACTGCCAATTACCTGTGGT
TTCATTTACTCTAAACCTGTGATTCCTCTGAATTATTTTCATTTTAAAGAAATTGTATTTGTTAAATATG
TACTACAAACTTAGTA
Features (pLannotate 1.2.2; 27 found; start..end, strand, type, name):
      2..331     +  CDS            nef (fragment): NEF_HV1BR - Experimental evidence at protein level: Swiss-Prot protein existence level 1. Extracellular Nef protein targets CD4(+) T-lymphocytes for apoptosis by interacting with CXCR4 surface receptors (PubMed:14990729). From Human immunodeficiency virus type 1 group M subtype B (isolate BRU/LAI) (HIV-1).
    379..636     +  LTR            5' LTR (truncated): truncated 5' long terminal repeat (LTR) from HIV-1
    683..808     +  misc_feature   HIV-1 Ψ: packaging signal of human immunodeficiency virus type 1
    792..1130    +  CDS            HIV-1 gag (fragment): gag protein from human immunodeficiency virus 1; gag
   1305..1538    +  misc_feature   RRE: The Rev response element (RRE) of HIV-1 allows for Rev-dependent mRNA export from the nucleus to the cytoplasm.
   1915..2015    +  CDS            Rev (fragment): human immunodeficiency virus 1 (HIV-1) Rev protein; rev; enhances nuclear export of unspliced and incompletely spliced viral mRNAs
   2060..2177    +  misc_feature   cPPT/CTS: central polypurine tract and central termination sequence of HIV-1
   2221..2600    +  enhancer       CMV enhancer: human cytomegalovirus immediate early enhancer
   2601..2804    +  promoter       CMV promoter: human cytomegalovirus (CMV) immediate early promoter
   2806..2825    +  promoter       PLtetO-1 promoter (fragment): modified phage lambda PL promoter with tet operator sites (Lutz and Bujard, 1997)
   2827..2846    +  promoter       PLtetO-1 promoter (fragment): modified phage lambda PL promoter with tet operator sites (Lutz and Bujard, 1997)
   2854..2887    +  promoter       TRE3GV promoter (fragment): 3rd-generation Tet-responsive promoter that can be activated by binding of Tet-On® 3G, optimized for retroviral and lentiviral vectors
   2966..3664    +  CDS            TagBFP: TagBFP is a basic (constitutively fluorescent) blue fluorescent protein published in 2008, derived from Entacmaea quadricolor. It is reported to be a very rapidly-maturing monomer with very low acid sensitivity.
   3875..4164    +  CDS            SUMO (fragment): cleavable ubiquitin-like protein tag; S. cerevisiae SMT3 (truncated)
   4230..4818    +  misc_feature   WPRE: woodchuck hepatitis virus posttranscriptional regulatory element
   4813..4923    +  CDS            nef (fragment): NEF_SIVS4 - Experimental evidence at protein level: Swiss-Prot protein existence level 1. Interferes with TCR signaling from the cell membrane. Interacts with CD247/TCRZ (TCR zeta chain) and exert potent down- regulation of cell surface TCR/CD3 complexes. From Simian immunodeficiency virus (isolate F236/smH4) (SIV-sm) (Simian immunodeficiency virus sooty mangabey monkey).
   4966..5146    +  LTR            5' LTR (truncated): truncated 5' long terminal repeat (LTR) from HIV-1
   5279..5383    +  promoter       AmpR promoter: bla
   5384..6244    +  CDS            AmpR: β-lactamase; bla; confers resistance to ampicillin, carbenicillin, and related antibiotics
   6415..7003    +  rep_origin     ori: high-copy-number ColE1/pMB1/pBR322/pUC origin of replication
   7186..7240    +  CDS            lacI (fragment): lac repressor; lacI; The lac repressor binds to the lac operator to inhibit transcription in E. coli. This inhibition can be relieved by adding lactose or isopropyl-β-D-thiogalactopyranoside (IPTG).
   7246..7339    +  rep_origin     SV40 ori (fragment): SV40 origin of replication
   7364..7401    +  CDS            lacI (fragment): lac repressor; lacI; The lac repressor binds to the lac operator to inhibit transcription in E. coli. This inhibition can be relieved by adding lactose or isopropyl-β-D-thiogalactopyranoside (IPTG).
   7414..7435    +  protein_bind   CAP binding site: CAP binding activates transcription in the presence of cAMP. E. coli catabolite activator protein
   7450..7480    +  promoter       lac promoter: promoter for the E. coli lac operon
   7488..7504    +  protein_bind   lac operator: The lac repressor binds to the lac operator to inhibit transcription in E. coli. This inhibition can be relieved by adding lactose or isopropyl-β-D-thiogalactopyranoside (IPTG). lac repressor encoded by lacI
   7538..7621    +  polyA_signal   SV40 poly(A) signal (fragment): SV40 polyadenylation signal
