[The description below was written by a language model from this plasmid's Addgene catalogue record and pLannotate feature annotations shown in this document.]
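Description:
pTS102 pHAGE2 CMVtetO2 TagBFP-P2A-ALFA-22xGS-SUMOstar-MCS is an empty lentiviral transfer plasmid of 7,786 bp built on the pHAGE2 backbone, intended for doxycycline-inducible expression of an N-terminally tagged protein in mammalian cells. It is maintained in E. coli through a high-copy ColE1/pUC-type origin and selected with ampicillin via the β-lactamase gene. The viral portion carries HIV-1 long terminal repeat sequences flanking the Ψ packaging signal, a gag fragment, the Rev response element for Rev-dependent export of the genomic RNA, and the cPPT/CTS element, with a WPRE placed downstream of the expression cassette to enhance transcript expression. Packaging functions are not encoded and must be supplied in trans. Short nef, Rev, lacI, lac promoter and SV40 fragments in the annotation appear to be backbone remnants rather than functional units.

The expression cassette uses the CMV enhancer and promoter followed by two tet operator sites (annotated as PLtetO-1 fragments), an arrangement in which Tet repressor blocks transcription until doxycycline relieves it; the record does not state how the repressor is provided, and the plasmid does not appear to encode it. The open reading frame begins with TagBFP, a blue fluorescent reporter, separated by a P2A peptide from the downstream module, so fluorescence reports expression without remaining fused to the target. That module comprises an ALFA epitope tag, a 22xGS flexible linker and SUMOstar, followed by a multiple cloning site for the gene of interest; the P2A, ALFA and linker are named in the record but not individually annotated. The associated work describes nanobody-based purification of human protein complexes, which fits capture through the ALFA tag and proteolytic release at the SUMOstar module.
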