Addgene plasmid #199355: pTS102 pHAGE2 CMVtetO2 TagBFP-P2A-ALFA-22xGS-SUMOstar-MCS
Purpose: (Empty Backbone) Lentiviral transfer plasmid for doxycycline inducible expression of a N-terminally BFP-P2A-ALFA-SUMOstar-tagged protein in mammalian cells.
Depositing lab: Rebecca Voorhees. Depositing organization: California Institute of Technology. Publication: A nanobody-based strategy for rapid and scalable purification of human protein complexes. Stevens TA, Tomaleri GP, Hazu M, Wei S, Nguyen VN, DeKalb C, Voorhees RM, Pleiner T. Nat Protoc. 2024 Jan;19(1):127-158. doi: 10.1038/s41596-023-00904-w. Epub 2023 Nov 16. PubMed 37974029.
Backbone
  Vector backbone: pHAGE2
  Backbone size (bp): 7786
  Vector type: Mammalian Expression, Lentiviral
  Tag / fusion protein: TagBFP-P2A-ALFA-SUMOstar (N terminal on insert)
Growth in bacteria
  Bacterial resistance: Ampicillin, 100 μg/mL
  Growth temperature: 37°C
  Growth strain: NEB Stable
  Copy number: High Copy
Gene/Insert
  Gene/Insert name: None
  Mutation: WT
  Tag / fusion protein: TagBFP-P2A-ALFA-SUMOstar (N terminal on insert)
Terms and licenses: Academic/Nonprofit Terms; Industry Terms: Not Available to Industry
Depositor comments: Please visit https://www.biorxiv.org/content/10.1101/2023.03.09.531980v1 for bioRxiv preprint.
How to cite: pTS102 pHAGE2 CMVtetO2 TagBFP-P2A-ALFA-22xGS-SUMOstar-MCS was a gift from Rebecca Voorhees (Addgene plasmid # 199355 ; http://n2t.net/addgene:199355 ; RRID:Addgene_199355)
